>Addgene plasmid #211592 | Anti-Pan-Na+ channel [K58/35R-2b] | addgene full sequence | sequence record 418274 | Addgene NGS Result
CATGATTACGCCAAGCTCTAGCTAGAGGTCGACCAATTCTCATGTTTGACAGCTTATCATCGCAGATCCG
GGCAACGTTGTTGCCATTGCTGCAGGCGCAGAACTGGTAGGTATGGAAGATCTATACATTGAATCAATAT
TGGCAATTAGCCATATTAGTCATTGGTTATATAGCATAAATCAATATTGGCTATTGGCCATTGCATACGT
TGTATCTATATCATAATATGTACATTTATATTGGCTCATGTCCAATATGACCGCCATGTTGACATTGATT
ATTGACTAGTTATTAATAGTAATCAATTACGGGGTCATTAGTTCATAGCCCATATATGGAGTTCCGCGTT
ACATAACTTACGGTAAATGGCCCGCCTGGCTGACCGCCCAACGACCCCCGCCCATTGACGTCAATAATGA
CGTATGTTCCCATAGTAACGCCAATAGGGACTTTCCATTGACGTCAATGGGTGGAGTATTTACGGTAAAC
TGCCCACTTGGCAGTACATCAAGTGTATCATATGCCAAGTCCGCCCCCTATTGACGTCAATGACGGTAAA
TGGCCCGCCTGGCATTATGCCCAGTACATGACCTTACGGGACTTTCCTACTTGGCAGTACATCTACGTAT
TAGTCATCGCTATTACCATGGTGATGCGGTTTTGGCAGTACACCAATGGGCGTGGATAGCGGTTTGACTC
ACGGGGATTTCCAAGTCTCCACCCCATTGACGTCAATGGGAGTTTGTTTTGGCACCAAAATCAACGGGAC
TTTCCAAAATGTCGTAATAACCCCGCCCCGTTGACGCAAATGGGCGGTAGGCGTGTACGGTGGGAGGTCT
ATATAAGCAGAGCTCGTTTAGTGAACCGTCAGATCCTCACTCTCTTCCGCATCGCTGTCTGCGAGGGCCA
GCTGTTGGGCTCGCGGTTGAGGACAAACTCTTCGCGGTCTTTCCAGTACTCTTGGATCGGAAACCCGTCG
GCCTCCGAACGGTACTCCGCCACCGAGGGACCTGAGCGAGTCCGCATCGACCGGATCGGAAAACCTCTCG
AGAAAGGCGTCTAACCAGTCACAGTCGCAAGGTAGGCTGAGCACCGTGGCGGGCGGCAGCGGGTGGCGGT
CGGGGTTGTTTCTGGCGGAGGTGCTGCTGATGATGTAATTAAAGTAGGCGGTCTTGAGACGGCGGATGGT
CGAGGTGAGGTGTGGCAGGCTTGAGATCCAGCTGTTGGGGTGAGTACTCCCTCTCAAAAGCGGGCATTAC
TTCTGCGCTAAGATTGTCAGTTTCCAAAAACGAGGAGGATTTGATATTCACCTGGCCCGATCTGGCCATA
CACTTGAGTGACAATGACATCCACTTTGCCTTTCTCTCCACAGGTGTCCACTCCCAGGTCCAAGTTTGCC
ACCATGGAGTTTCAGACCCAGGTACTCATGTCCCTGCTGCTCTGCATGTCTGGTGCGGCCGCAGAAATTG
TGCTAACTCAGTCTCCAAAATTCATGTCCACATCAGTAGGAGACAGAGTCAGCGTCACCTGCAAGGCCAG
TCAGAATGTGGATACTGATGTAGCCTGGTATCAACAGAAAGTAGGGCAATCTCCTAAAGCAATGATTTAT
TCGGCATCCTACCGGTACAGTGAAGTCCCTGATCGCTTCACAGGCAGTGGATCTGGGACAGATTTCACTC
TCACCATCAGCAATGTGCAGTCTGAAGACTTGGCAGAGTATTTCTGTCAGCAATATAACAGCCATCCTCT
CACGTTCGGAGGGGGGACCAAGCTGGAAATAAAACGGGCTGATGCTGCACCAACTGTATCCATCTTCCCA
CCATCCAGTGAGCAGTTAACATCTGGAGGTGCCTCAGTCGTGTGCTTCTTGAACAACTTCTACCCCAAAG
ACATCAATGTCAAGTGGAAGATTGATGGCAGTGAACGACAAAATGGCGTCCTGAACAGTTGGACTGATCA
GGACAGCAAAGACAGCACCTACAGCATGAGCAGCACCCTCACGTTGACCAAGGACGAGTATGAACGACAT
AACAGCTATACCTGTGAGGCCACTCACAAGACATCAACTTCACCCATTGTCAAGAGCTTCAACAGGAATG
AGTGTTAGAGACAAAGGTCCTGAGACGCCACCACCAGCTCCCCAGCTCCATCCTATCTTCCCTTCTAAGG
TCTTGGAGGCTTCCCCACAAGCGACCTACCACTGTTGCGGTGCTCCAAACCTCCTCCCCACCTCCTTCTC
CTCCTCCTCCCTTTCCTTGGCTTTTATCATGCTAATATTTGCAGAAAATATTCAATAAAGTGAGTCTTTG
CACTTGATAGTTATTAATAGTAATCAATTACGGGGTCATTAGTTCATAGCCCATATATGGAGTTCCGCGT
TACATAACTTACGGTAAATGGCCCGCCTGGCTGACCGCCCAACGACCCCCGCCCATTGACGTCAATAATG
ACGTATGTTCCCATAGTAACGCCAATAGGGACTTTCCATTGACGTCAATGGGTGGAGTATTTACGGTAAA
CTGCCCACTTGGCAGTACATCAAGTGTATCATATGCCAAGTCCGCCCCCTATTGACGTCAATGACGGTAA
ATGGCCCGCCTGGCATTATGCCCAGTACATGACCTTACGGGACTTTCCTACTTGGCAGTACATCTACGTA
TTAGTCATCGCTATTACCATGGTGATGCGGTTTTGGCAGTACACCAATGGGCGTGGATAGCGGTTTGACT
CACGGGGATTTCCAAGTCTCCACCCCATTGACGTCAATGGGAGTTTGTTTTGGCACCAAAATCAACGGGA
CTTTCCAAAATGTCGTAATAACCCCGCCCCGTTGACGCAAATGGGCGGTAGGCGTGTACGGTGGGAGGTC
TATATAAGCAGAGCTCGTTTAGTGAACCGTCAGATCCTCACTCTCTTCCGCATCGCTGTCTGCGAGGGCC
AGCTGTTGGGCTCGCGGTTGAGGACAAACTCTTCGCGGTCTTTCCAGTACTCTTGGATCGGAAACCCGTC
GGCCTCCGAACGGTACTCCGCCACCGAGGGACCTGAGCGAGTCCGCATCGACCGGATCGGAAAACCTCTC
GAGAAAGGCGTCTAACCAGTCACAGTCGCAAGGTAGGCTGAGCACCGTGGCGGGCGGCAGCGGGTGGCGG
TCGGGGTTGTTTCTGGCGGAGGTGCTGCTGATGATGTAATTAAAGTAGGCGGTCTTGAGACGGCGGATGG
TCGAGGTGAGGTGTGGCAGGCTTGAGATCCAGCTGTTGGGGTGAGTACTCCCTCTCAAAAGCGGGCATTA
CTTCTGCGCTAAGATTGTCAGTTTCCAAAAACGAGGAGGATTTGATATTCACCTGGCCCGATCTGGCCAT
ACACTTGAGTGACAATGACATCCACTTTGCCTTTCTCTCCACAGGTGTCCACTCCCAGGCCACCATGAAG
CTGCCTGTTCTGCTAGTGGTGCTGCTATTGTTCACGAGTCCAGCCTCAAGCAGTCAGGTGCAGCTGAAGC
AGTCTGGGGCTGAGCTTGTGAGGCCAGGGGCCTTAGTCAAGTTGTCCTGCACAGCTTCTGGCTTCAACAT
TAGAGACTACTATATGCACTGGATGAGACAGAGGCCTGAGCAGGGCCTGGAGTGGATTGGATGGATTGAT
CTTGAGAATGGTAATGCTATATTTGACCCGAAGTTCCAGGACAAGGCCACTATGACACTTGACACATCCT
CCATCACAGCCTTCCTGCACCTCAGCAGCCTGACATCTGAGGACACTGCCGTCTATTACTGTGCCGTCCT
CTTCTATGGTAACTTCCCCTATGCTATGGACTACTGGGGTCAAGGAACCTCAGTCACCGTCTCCTCGGCG
CGCCCAACACCCCCCTCAGTGTACCCCCTTGCTCCAGGGTGCGGCGACACTACTGGATCTAGCGTTACAC
TGGGCTGTTTGGTGAAAGGGTATTTTCCAGAGTCAGTTACTGTAACCTGGAACAGCGGAAGTCTTTCTTC
AAGTGTGCATACATTCCCTGCTTTGCTTCAGTCCGGCCTGTACACCATGTCTTCTTCTGTGACTGTGCCT
AGTTCCACCTGGCCATCCCAGACTGTCACATGCTCAGTGGCCCATCCAGCCAGCAGCACAACCGTGGACA
AGAAACTAGAGCCATCAGGTCCCATCAGCACGATAAACCCATGCCCACCCTGCAAGGAATGTCACAAATG
CCCTGCACCAAACCTGGAAGGGGGTCCTTCCGTGTTCATATTTCCACCGAATATTAAAGATGTCCTCATG
ATTAGCCTCACCCCCAAAGTGACATGTGTAGTTGTAGATGTTTCGGAGGATGATCCTGATGTCCAGATCT
CCTGGTTTGTAAACAATGTCGAAGTCCACACCGCCCAGACGCAAACACACAGAGAAGACTACAACAGCAC
CATCCGAGTGGTCAGCACACTCCCGATTCAGCACCAGGACTGGATGAGCGGTAAGGAGTTCAAGTGTAAA
GTCAACAACAAGGATCTGCCTAGTCCTATTGAAAGAACCATCAGTAAGATCAAAGGACTGGTGAGGGCCC
CGCAAGTTTATATCCTGCCTCCTCCCGCCGAGCAGTTATCTCGCAAGGACGTTTCCCTCACTTGTCTGGT
AGTAGGCTTTAACCCTGGCGACATCTCCGTGGAGTGGACGAGCAATGGGCACACAGAGGAGAACTACAAG
GACACTGCGCCCGTGCTAGATTCAGACGGCTCTTACTTCATATATAGCAAACTGAATATGAAAACCAGCA
AGTGGGAGAAGACAGACTCTTTCTCCTGCAATGTGAGGCATGAAGGATTGAAGAATTATTACCTGAAGAA
GACCATTTCACGGAGTCCCGGAAAATGATCTAGACACGTGATTAATTAAGGATCCCCCGACCTCGACCTC
TGGCTAATAAAGGAAATTTATTTTCATTGCAATAGTGTGTTGGAATTTTTTGTGTCTCTCACTCGGAAGG
ACATATGGGAGGGCAAATCATTTGGTCGAGATCCCTCGGAGATCTCTAGCTAGAGGATCGATCCCCGCCC
CGGACGAACTAAACCTGACTACGACATCTCTGCCCCTTCTTCGCGGGGCAGTGCATGTAATCCCTTCAGT
TGGTTGGTACAACTTGCCAACTGGGCCCTGTTCCACATGTGACACGGGGGGGGACCAAACACAAAGGGGT
TCTCTGACTGTAGTTGACATCCTTATAAATGGATGTGCACATTTGCCAACACTGAGTGGCTTTCATCCTG
GAGCAGACTTTGCAGTCTGTGGACTGCAACACAACATTGCCTTTATGTGTAACTCTTGGCTGAAGCTCTT
ACACCAATGCTGGGGGACATGTACCTCCCAGGGGCCCAGGAAGACTACGGGAGGCTACACCAACGTCAAT
CAGAGGGGCCTGTGTAGCTACCGATAAGCGGACCCTCAAGAGGGCATTAGCAATAGTGTTTATAAGGCCC
CCTTGTTAACCCTAAACGGGTAGCATATGCTTCCCGGGTAGTAGTATATACTATCCAGACTAACCCTAAT
TCAATAGCATATGTTACCCAACGGGAAGCATATGCTATCGAATTAGGGTTAGTAAAAGGGTCCTAAGGAA
CAGCGATATCTCCCACCCCATGAGCTGTCACGGTTTTATTTACATGGGGTCAGGATTCCACGAGGGTAGT
GAACCATTTTAGTCACAAGGGCAGTGGCTGAAGATCAAGGAGCGGGCAGTGAACTCTCCTGAATCTTCGC
CTGCTTCTTCATTCTCCTTCGTTTAGCTAATAGAATAACTGCTGAGTTGTGAACAGTAAGGTGTATGTGA
GGTGCTCGAAAACAAGGTTTCAGGTGACGCCCCCAGAATAAAATTTGGACGGGGGGTTCAGTGGTGGCAT
TGTGCTATGACACCAATATAACCCTCACAAACCCCTTGGGCAATAAATACTAGTGTAGGAATGAAACATT
CTGAATATCTTTAACAATAGAAATCCATGGGGTGGGGACAAGCCGTAAAGACTGGATGTCCATCTCACAC
GAATTTATGGCTATGGGCAACACATAATCCTAGTGCAATATGATACTGGGGTTATTAAGATGTGTCCCAG
GCAGGGACCAAGACAGGTGAACCATGTTGTTACACTCTATTTGTAACAAGGGGAAAGAGAGTGGACGCCG
ACAGCAGCGGACTCCACTGGTTGTCTCTAACACCCCCGAAAATTAAACGGGGCTCCACGCCAATGGGGCC
CATAAACAAAGACAAGTGGCCACTCTTTTTTTTGAAATTGTGGAGTGGGGGCACGCGTCAGCCCCCACAC
GCCGCCCTGCGGTTTTGGACTGTAAAATAAGGGTGTAATAACTTGGCTGATTGTAACCCCGCTAACCACT
GCGGTCAAACCACTTGCCCACAAAACCACTAATGGCACCCCGGGGAATACCTGCATAAGTAGGTGGGCGG
GCCAAGATAGGGGCGCGATTGCTGCGATCTGGAGGACAAATTACACACACTTGCGCCTGAGCGCCAAGCA
CAGGGTTGTTGGTCCTCATATTCACGAGGTCGCTGAGAGCACGGTGGGCTAATGTTGCCATGGGTAGCAT
ATACTACCCAAATATCTGGATAGCATATGCTATCCTAATCTATATCTGGGTAGCATAGGCTATCCTAATC
TATATCTGGGTAGCATATGCTATCCTAATCTATATCTGGGTAGTATATGCTATCCTAATTTATATCTGGG
TAGCATAGGCTATCCTAATCTATATCTGGGTAGCATATGCTATCCTAATCTATATCTGGGTAGTATATGC
TATCCTAATCTGTATCCGGGTAGCATATGCTATCCTAATAGAGATTAGGGTAGTATATGCTATCCTAATT
TATATCTGGGTAGCATATACTACCCAAATATCTGGATAGCATATGCTATCCTAATCTATATCTGGGTAGC
ATATGCTATCCTAATCTATATCTGGGTAGCATAGGCTATCCTAATCTATATCTGGGTAGCATATGCTATC
CTAATCTATATCTGGGTAGTATATGCTATCCTAATTTATATCTGGGTAGCATAGGCTATCCTAATCTATA
TCTGGGTAGCATATGCTATCCTAATCTATATCTGGGTAGTATATGCTATCCTAATCTGTATCCGGGTAGC
ATATGCTATCCTCATGATAAGCTGTCAAACATGAGAATTTTCTTGAAGACGAAAGGGCCTCGTGATACGC
CTATTTTTATAGGTTAATGTCATGATAATAATGGTTTCTTAGACGTCAGGTGGCACTTTTCGGGGAAATG
TGCGCGGAACCCCTATTTGTTTATTTTTCTAAATACATTCAAATATGTATCCGCTCATGAGACAATAACC
CTGATAAATGCTTCAATAATATTGAAAAAGGAAGAGTATGAGTATTCAACATTTCCGTGTCGCCCTTATT
CCCTTTTTTGCGGCATTTTGCCTTCCTGTTTTTGCTCACCCAGAAACGCTGGTGAAAGTAAAAGATGCTG
AAGATCAGTTGGGTGCACGAGTGGGTTACATCGAACTGGATCTCAACAGCGGTAAGATCCTTGAGAGTTT
TCGCCCCGAAGAACGTTTTCCAATGATGAGCACTTTTAAAGTTCTGCTATGTGGCGCGGTATTATCCCGT
GTTGACGCCGGGCAAGAGCAACTCGGTCGCCGCATACACTATTCTCAGAATGACTTGGTTGAGTACTCAC
CAGTCACAGAAAAGCATCTTACGGATGGCATGACAGTAAGAGAATTATGCAGTGCTGCCATAACCATGAG
TGATAACACTGCGGCCAACTTACTTCTGACAACGATCGGAGGACCGAAGGAGCTAACCGCTTTTTTGCAC
AACATGGGGGATCATGTAACTCGCCTTGATCGTTGGGAACCGGAGCTGAATGAAGCCATACCAAACGACG
AGCGTGACACCACGATGCCTGCAGCAATGGCAACAACGTTGCGCAAACTATTAACTGGCGAACTACTTAC
TCTAGCTTCCCGGCAACAATTAATAGACTGGATGGAGGCGGATAAAGTTGCAGGACCACTTCTGCGCTCG
GCCCTTCCGGCTGGCTGGTTTATTGCTGATAAATCTGGAGCCGGTGAGCGTGGGTCTCGCGGTATCATTG
CAGCACTGGGGCCAGATGGTAAGCCCTCCCGTATCGTAGTTATCTACACGACGGGGAGTCAGGCAACTAT
GGATGAACGAAATAGACAGATCGCTGAGATAGGTGCCTCACTGATTAAGCATTGGTAACTGTCAGACCAA
GTTTACTCATATATACTTTAGATTGATTTAAAACTTCATTTTTAATTTAAAAGGATCTAGGTGAAGATCC
TTTTTGATAATCTCATGACCAAAATCCCTTAACGTGAGTTTTCGTTCCACTGAGCGTCAGACCCCGTAGA
AAAGATCAAAGGATCTTCTTGAGATCCTTTTTTTCTGCGCGTAATCTGCTGCTTGCAAACAAAAAAACCA
CCGCTACCAGCGGTGGTTTGTTTGCCGGATCAAGAGCTACCAACTCTTTTTCCGAAGGTAACTGGCTTCA
GCAGAGCGCAGATACCAAATACTGTTCTTCTAGTGTAGCCGTAGTTAGGCCACCACTTCAAGAACTCTGT
AGCACCGCCTACATACCTCGCTCTGCTAATCCTGTTACCAGTGGCTGCTGCCAGTGGCGATAAGTCGTGT
CTTACCGGGTTGGACTCAAGACGATAGTTACCGGATAAGGCGCAGCGGTCGGGCTGAACGGGGGGTTCGT
GCACACAGCCCAGCTTGGAGCGAACGACCTACACCGAACTGAGATACCTACAGCGTGAGCTATGAGAAAG
CGCCACGCTTCCCGAAGGGAGAAAGGCGGACAGGTATCCGGTAAGCGGCAGGGTCGGAACAGGAGAGCGC
ACGAGGGAGCTTCCAGGGGGAAACGCCTGGTATCTTTATAGTCCTGTCGGGTTTCGCCACCTCTGACTTG
AGCGTCGATTTTTGTGATGCTCGTCAGGGGGGCGGAGCCTATGGAAAAACGCCAGCAACGCGGCCTTTTT
ACGGTTCCTGGCCTTTTGCTGGCCTTTTGCTCACATGTTCTTTCCTGCGTTATCCCCTGATTCTGTGGAT
AACCGTATTACCGCCTTTGAGTGAGCTGATACCGCTCGCCGCAGCCGAACGACCGAGCGCAGCGAGTCAG
TGAGCGAGGAAGCGGAAGAGCGCCCAATACGCAAACCGCCTCTCCCCGCGCGTTGGCCGATTCATTAATG
CAGCTGGCACGACAGGTTTCCCGACTGGAAAGCGGGCAGTGAGCGCAACGCAATTAATGTGAGTTAGCTC
ACTCATTAGGCACCCCAGGCTTTACACTTTATGCTTCCGGCTCGTATGTTGTGTGGAATTGTGAGCGGAT
AACAATTTCACACAGGAAACAGCTATGAC
Features (pLannotate 1.2.2; 27 found; start..end, strand, type, name):
     46..62      +  promoter       tet promoter (fragment): E. coli promoter for tetracycline efflux protein gene
     72..97      -  CDS            bla(M) (fragment): β-lactamase lacking the signal sequence; bla(M); allows cytosolic expression of β-lactamase
    271..650     +  enhancer       CMV enhancer: human cytomegalovirus immediate early enhancer
    652..851     +  promoter       CMV promoter: human cytomegalovirus (CMV) immediate early promoter
    919..957     +  misc_feature   Ad SA (fragment): adenovirus major late transcript splice acceptor (Friedrich and Soriano, 1991)
    990..1199    -  CDS            PTP (fragment): TERM_ADE02 - Experimental evidence at protein level: Swiss-Prot protein existence level 1. Protein covalently bound to the viral DNA that acts as a primer for viral genomic replication by DNA strand displacement. Assembles on the viral origin of replication in an initiation complex with viral polymerase, DBP, host NFIA and host POU2F1/OCT1. During initiation, the polymerase covalently couples the first dCTP with Ser- 580 of pTP. The terminal protein stimulates the template activity over 20 fold compared to protein-free templates. Neo-synthesized viral genomes are linked to two preterminal prot
   1230..1319    +  intron         chimeric intron (fragment): chimera between introns from adenovirus and immunoglobulin heavy chain genes
   1338..1384    +  CDS            IgH signal sequence (fragment): signal sequence from the mouse immunoglobulin heavy chain variable region
   1464..1826    +  CDS            KVM5_MOUSE: Experimental evidence at protein level: Swiss-Prot protein existence level 1. Anti-influenza H3N2 neuraminidase antibody. From Mus musculus (Mouse).
   1785..2105    +  CDS            Igkc: IGKC_MOUSE - Experimental evidence at protein level: Swiss-Prot protein existence level 1. From Mus musculus (Mouse).
   2318..2681    +  enhancer       CMV enhancer: human cytomegalovirus immediate early enhancer
   2683..2882    +  promoter       CMV promoter: human cytomegalovirus (CMV) immediate early promoter
   2950..2988    +  misc_feature   Ad SA (fragment): adenovirus major late transcript splice acceptor (Friedrich and Soriano, 1991)
   3021..3230    -  CDS            PTP (fragment): TERM_ADE02 - Experimental evidence at protein level: Swiss-Prot protein existence level 1. Protein covalently bound to the viral DNA that acts as a primer for viral genomic replication by DNA strand displacement. Assembles on the viral origin of replication in an initiation complex with viral polymerase, DBP, host NFIA and host POU2F1/OCT1. During initiation, the polymerase covalently couples the first dCTP with Ser- 580 of pTP. The terminal protein stimulates the template activity over 20 fold compared to protein-free templates. Neo-synthesized viral genomes are linked to two preterminal prot
   3261..3350    +  intron         chimeric intron (fragment): chimera between introns from adenovirus and immunoglobulin heavy chain genes
   3369..3415    +  CDS            IgH signal sequence (fragment): signal sequence from the mouse immunoglobulin heavy chain variable region
   3488..3847    +  CDS            HVM03_MOUSE: Experimental evidence at protein level: Swiss-Prot protein existence level 1. From Mus musculus (Mouse).
   3857..4852    +  CDS            Igh-3 (fragment): IGG2B_MOUSE - Experimental evidence at protein level: Swiss-Prot protein existence level 1. From Mus musculus (Mouse).
   4906..4961    +  polyA_signal   β-globin poly(A) signal: rabbit β-globin polyadenylation signal (Gil and Proudfoot, 1987)
   5475..7156    -  rep_origin     oriP (fragment): Epstein-Barr virus oriP replication origin (Yates et al., 2000)
   7283..7387    +  promoter       AmpR promoter: bla
   7388..8248    +  CDS            AmpR: β-lactamase; bla; confers resistance to ampicillin, carbenicillin, and related antibiotics
   8419..9007    +  rep_origin     ori: high-copy-number ColE1/pMB1/pBR322/pUC origin of replication
   9190..9282    +  CDS            lacI (fragment): lac repressor; lacI; The lac repressor binds to the lac operator to inhibit transcription in E. coli. This inhibition can be relieved by adding lactose or isopropyl-β-D-thiogalactopyranoside (IPTG).
   9295..9316    +  protein_bind   CAP binding site: CAP binding activates transcription in the presence of cAMP. E. coli catabolite activator protein
   9331..9361    +  promoter       lac promoter: promoter for the E. coli lac operon
   9369..9385    +  protein_bind   lac operator: The lac repressor binds to the lac operator to inhibit transcription in E. coli. This inhibition can be relieved by adding lactose or isopropyl-β-D-thiogalactopyranoside (IPTG). lac repressor encoded by lacI
