[The description below was written by a language model from this plasmid's Addgene catalogue record and pLannotate feature annotations shown in this document.]
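Description:
Anti-Pan-Na+ channel [K58/35R-2b] is a mammalian expression plasmid that produces a recombinant mouse monoclonal antibody against human voltage-gated sodium channels (pan-specific), with variable regions derived from hybridoma K58/35 and a heavy chain constant region switched to the mouse IgG2b subclass. It is built on the P1316-IgG2b backbone, part of which derives from the pTT3 vector, and the sequenced construct is about 9.4 kb. In bacteria it is maintained through a high-copy ColE1/pUC-type origin and selected with ampicillin via the AmpR β-lactamase gene. Small remnants of lac regulatory elements and other bacterial sequences annotated near the backbone junctions appear to be cloning vestiges rather than functional parts.

The payload consists of two tandem, same-orientation expression units, matching the "Dual CMV" promoter entry. Each begins with a CMV enhancer and immediate-early promoter followed by adenovirus-derived leader and splice sequences and a chimeric intron fragment, which generally improve transcript processing and expression. An immunoglobulin signal sequence then directs secretion. The first unit encodes the light chain, a mouse kappa variable region joined to the kappa constant region. The second encodes the heavy chain, a mouse heavy variable region joined to the IgG2b constant region, and is followed by a rabbit β-globin polyadenylation signal. No polyadenylation signal was annotated after the light chain unit. An Epstein-Barr virus oriP fragment allows episomal persistence in cells expressing EBNA1, which supports high-yield transient expression. Co-expression of both chains from one plasmid lets transfected mammalian cells secrete assembled antibody. The subclass switch is typically useful for multiplex immunolabeling with subclass-specific secondary antibodies, although the record does not state this application.
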