Addgene plasmid #211592: Anti-Pan-Na+ channel [K58/35R-2b]
Purpose: Mammalian Expression Plasmid of anti-Pan-Na+ channel (Human) subclass-switched IgG2b R-mAb. Derived from hybridoma K58/35.
Depositing lab: James Trimmer. Depositing organization: University of California, Davis. Publication: High-volume hybridoma sequencing on the NeuroMabSeq platform enables efficient generation of recombinant monoclonal antibodies and scFvs for neuroscience research. Mitchell KG, Gong B, Hunter SS, Burkart-Waco D, Gavira-O'Neill CE, Templeton KM, Goethel ME, Bzymek M, MacNiven LM, Murray KD, Settles ML, Froenicke L, Trimmer JS. Sci Rep. 2023 Sep 27;13(1):16200. doi: 10.1038/s41598-023-43233-4. PubMed 37758930.
Backbone
  Vector backbone: P1316-IgG2b
  Backbone manufacturer: Gavin Wright, Sanger; Yves Durocher, NRCC
  Backbone size w/o insert (bp): 5925
  Vector type: Mammalian Expression
Growth in bacteria
  Bacterial resistance: Ampicillin, 100 μg/mL
  Growth temperature: 37°C
  Growth strain: DH5alpha
  Copy number: High Copy
Gene/Insert
  Gene/Insert name: anti-Pan-Na+ channel (Homo sapiens) recombinant mouse monoclonal antibody.
  Species: M. musculus (mouse)
  Promoter: Dual CMV
  Cloning method: Gibson Cloning
Terms and licenses: Academic/Nonprofit Terms; Industry Terms: Not Available to Industry
Depositor comments: This is a recombinant monoclonal antibody RRID: AB_3073583Isotype: IgG2b. A portion of this plasmid was derived from a plasmid, pTT3, which was obtained from Yves Durocher, National Research Council of Canada- Biotechnology Research Institute.
How to cite: Anti-Pan-Na+ channel [K58/35R-2b] was a gift from James Trimmer (Addgene plasmid # 211592 ; http://n2t.net/addgene:211592 ; RRID:Addgene_211592)
