>Addgene plasmid #211592 | Anti-Pan-Na+ channel [K58/35R-2b] | depositor partial sequence | sequence record 412747 | mouse IgG Light Chain Variable Domain
ATGGAGTTTCAGACCCAGGTACTCATGTCCCTGCTGCTCTGCATGTCTGGTGCGGCCGCAGAAATTGTGC
TAACTCAGTCTCCAAAATTCATGTCCACATCAGTAGGAGACAGAGTCAGCGTCACCTGCAAGGCCAGTCA
GAATGTGGATACTGATGTAGCCTGGTATCAACAGAAAGTAGGGCAATCTCCTAAAGCAATGATTTATTCG
GCATCCTACCGGTACAGTGAAGTCCCTGATCGCTTCACAGGCAGTGGATCTGGGACAGATTTCACTCTCA
CCATCAGCAATGTGCAGTCTGAAGACTTGGCAGAGTATTTCTGTCAGCAATATAACAGCCATCCTCTCAC
GTTCGGAGGGGGGACCAAGCTGGAAATAAAACGGGCT
