>Addgene plasmid #211592 | Anti-Pan-Na+ channel [K58/35R-2b] | depositor partial sequence | sequence record 412748 | mouse IgG Heavy Chain Variable Domain
ATGAAGCTGCCTGTTCTGCTAGTGGTGCTGCTATTGTTCACGAGTCCAGCCTCAAGCAGTCAGGTGCAGC
TGAAGCAGTCTGGGGCTGAGCTTGTGAGGCCAGGGGCCTTAGTCAAGTTGTCCTGCACAGCTTCTGGCTT
CAACATTAGAGACTACTATATGCACTGGATGAGACAGAGGCCTGAGCAGGGCCTGGAGTGGATTGGATGG
ATTGATCTTGAGAATGGTAATGCTATATTTGACCCGAAGTTCCAGGACAAGGCCACTATGACACTTGACA
CATCCTCCATCACAGCCTTCCTGCACCTCAGCAGCCTGACATCTGAGGACACTGCCGTCTATTACTGTGC
CGTCCTCTTCTATGGTAACTTCCCCTATGCTATGGACTACTGGGGTCAAGGAACCTCAGTCACCGTCTCC
TCGGCGCGCCCAACA
